Addgene plasmid #27988: 2.1 kB VEGF-luc
Depositing lab: Patricia D'Amore. Depositing organization: Schepens Eye Research Institute. Publication: ErbB2 overexpression in mammary cells upregulates VEGF through the core promoter. Loureiro RM, Maharaj AS, Dankort D, Muller WJ, D'Amore PA. Biochem Biophys Res Commun. 2005 Jan 14. 326(2):455-65. 10.1016/j.bbrc.2004.11.053 PubMed 15582599.
Backbone
  Vector backbone: PGL2 Basic
  Backbone size w/o insert (bp): 5598
  Vector type: Luciferase
Growth in bacteria
  Bacterial resistance: Ampicillin, 100 μg/mL
  Growth temperature: 37°C
  Growth strain: XL1 Blue
  Copy number: Unknown
Gene/Insert
  Gene/Insert name: 2.1 kB VEGF
  Species: M. musculus (mouse)
  Cloning method: Restriction Enzyme; 5′ cloning site Srf I (unknown if destroyed); 3′ cloning site EcoR I (unknown if destroyed)
  Sequencing primers: 5′ unknown
Terms and licenses: Academic/Nonprofit Terms; Industry Terms: Not Available to Industry
How to cite: 2.1 kB VEGF-luc was a gift from Patricia D'Amore (Addgene plasmid # 27988 ; http://n2t.net/addgene:27988 ; RRID:Addgene_27988)
