[The description below was written by a language model from this plasmid's Addgene catalogue record.]
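Description:
2.1 kB VEGF-luc is a luciferase reporter plasmid built on the pGL2 Basic backbone (about 5.6 kb without insert), a promoterless vector in which a firefly luciferase coding sequence sits downstream of a cloning region, so that reporter expression depends on whatever regulatory DNA is placed in front of it. The plasmid is propagated in E. coli under ampicillin selection; its copy number is recorded as unknown. No feature table accompanies the entry, so the origin of replication, polyadenylation signals and other backbone elements are not itemised here.

The insert is listed as a 2.1 kb fragment of mouse (M. musculus) VEGF, cloned by restriction digestion between an SrfI site at the 5′ end and an EcoRI site at the 3′ end; whether either site survived cloning is not recorded. Given the promoterless reporter backbone and the associated study, which addressed upregulation of VEGF through its core promoter in mammary cells overexpressing ErbB2, the fragment is most reasonably understood as VEGF promoter or upstream regulatory sequence driving luciferase. However, the record does not state the exact boundaries of the fragment relative to the transcription start site.

The construct is suited to transient transfection assays in mammalian cells, where luciferase activity serves as a readout of VEGF promoter activity in response to signalling inputs such as oncogenic receptor tyrosine kinase expression. The name, which specifies the fragment length, suggests it may belong to a series of promoter fragments of different sizes used to map responsive regions, though the record describes only this one.
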