>Addgene plasmid #27988 | 2.1 kB VEGF-luc | addgene partial sequence | sequence record 46748 | LucNrev 5'-CCTTATGCAGTTGCTCTCC-3'
CCTTTCTTTATGTTTTTGGCGTCTTCCATTTTACCAACAGTACCGGAATGCCAAGCTTACTTAGATCTCG
AGCTAGAACTAGTGGATCCCCCGGGCCGGGGCCTGGGGCGCGCGCGCGGCTGGAGCACTGTCTGCGCACA
CGGCCGCCTCACCCGTCCATGAGCTCGGCTCCTGAGAGCCGAGCGCCCACTGCGGCCCCCTCTCCTCTTC
CTTCTCTTCCTCCCCTCTCTTCTCGGGCCCCGGCTTCTCCAGGCCCGAGCTAGCACTTCTCCCAGCTCCG
ATCGGTTTGTCTCCTGCGGCG
