>Addgene plasmid #27988 | 2.1 kB VEGF-luc | addgene partial sequence | sequence record 47842 | F1ori-F 5'-GTGGACTCTTGTTCCAAACTGG-3'
TTTGATTTATAAGGGATTTTGCCGATTTCGGCCTATTGGTTAAAAAATGAGCTGATTTAACAAAAATTTA
ACGCGAATTTTAACAAAATATTAACGCTTACAATTTGCCATTCGCCATTCAGGCTGCGCAACTGTTGGGA
AGGGCGATCGGTGCGGGCCTCTTCGCTATTACGCCAGCCCAAGCTACCATGATAAGTAAGTAATATTAAG
GTACGTGGAGGTTTTACTTGCTTTAAAAAACCTCCCACACCTCCCCCTGAACCTGAAACATAAAATGAAT
GCAATTGTTGTTGTTAACTTGTTTATTGCAGCTTATAATGGTTACAAATAAAGCAATAGCATCACAAATT
TCACAAATAAAGCATTTTTTTCACTGCATTCTAGTTGTGGTTTGTCCAAACTCATCAATGTATCTTATGG
TACTGTAACTGAGCTAACATAACCCGGGAGGTACCGGGCCCCCCCTCGAGGTCGACGGTATCGATAAGCT
TGATATCGAATTCTGTTTAGAAGATGAACCGTAAGCCTAGGCTAGAACTGAGGGAGCCTCTACTCCCACC
CTTCCGAGGGTTGGCGGCAGCGCTGGGCAGCTGGCCTACCTACCTTTCTGAATGCTAGGGTAGGTTTGAA
TCACCATGCCGGCCTGGCCCGCTTCTGCCCCCATTGGCACCCTGGCTTCAGTTCCCTGGCAACATCTCTG
TGTGTGTGTGTGTGTGTGTGAGAGAGAGAGATCAGGAGGAACAAGGGCCTCTGTCTGCCCAGCTGTCTCT
CCTTCAGGGCTCTGCCAGACTACACAGTGCATACGTGGGTTTCAAGCNCCTCCGCNG
